>Addgene plasmid #199545 | V5-LOV-Turbo-NES | addgene full sequence | sequence record 392319 | Addgene NGS Result
TTAATGTAGTCTTATGCAATACTCTTGTAGTCTTGCAACATGGTAACGATGAGTTAGCAACATGCCTTAC
AAGGAGAGAAAAAGCACCGTGCATGCCGATTGGTGGAAGTAAGGTGGTACGATCGTGCCTTATTAGGAAG
GCAACAGACGGGTCTGACATGGATTGGACGAACCACTGAATTGCCGCATTGCAGAGATATTGTATTTAAG
TGCCTAGCTCGATACATAAACGGGTCTCTCTGGTTAGACCAGATCTGAGCCTGGGAGCTCTCTGGCTAAC
TAGGGAACCCACTGCTTAAGCCTCAATAAAGCTTGCCTTGAGTGCTTCAAGTAGTGTGTGCCCGTCTGTT
GTGTGACTCTGGTAACTAGAGATCCCTCAGACCCTTTTAGTCAGTGTGGAAAATCTCTAGCAGTGGCGCC
CGAACAGGGACTTGAAAGCGAAAGGGAAACCAGAGGAGCTCTCTCGACGCAGGACTCGGCTTGCTGAAGC
GCGCACGGCAAGAGGCGAGGGGCGGCGACTGGTGAGTACGCCAAAAATTTTGACTAGCGGAGGCTAGAAG
GAGAGAGATGGGTGCGAGAGCGTCAGTATTAAGCGGGGGAGAATTAGATCGCGATGGGAAAAAATTCGGT
TAAGGCCAGGGGGAAAGAAAAAATATAAATTAAAACATATAGTATGGGCAAGCAGGGAGCTAGAACGATT
CGCAGTTAATCCTGGCCTGTTAGAAACATCAGAAGGCTGTAGACAAATACTGGGACAGCTACAACCATCC
CTTCAGACAGGATCAGAAGAACTTAGATCATTATATAATACAGTAGCAACCCTCTATTGTGTGCATCAAA
GGATAGAGATAAAAGACACCAAGGAAGCTTTAGACAAGATAGAGGAAGAGCAAAACAAAAGTAAGACCAC
CGCACAGCAAGCGGCCGCTGATCTTCAGACCTGGAGGAGGAGATATGAGGGACAATTGGAGAAGTGAATT
ATATAAATATAAAGTAGTAAAAATTGAACCATTAGGAGTAGCACCCACCAAGGCAAAGAGAAGAGTGGTG
CAGAGAGAAAAAAGAGCAGTGGGAATAGGAGCTTTGTTCCTTGGGTTCTTGGGAGCAGCAGGAAGCACTA
TGGGCGCAGCGTCAATGACGCTGACGGTACAGGCCAGACAATTATTGTCTGGTATAGTGCAGCAGCAGAA
CAATTTGCTGAGGGCTATTGAGGCGCAACAGCATCTGTTGCAACTCACAGTCTGGGGCATCAAGCAGCTC
CAGGCAAGAATCCTGGCTGTGGAAAGATACCTAAAGGATCAACAGCTCCTGGGGATTTGGGGTTGCTCTG
GAAAACTCATTTGCACCACTGCTGTGCCTTGGAATGCTAGTTGGAGTAATAAATCTCTGGAACAGATTTG
GAATCACACGACCTGGATGGAGTGGGACAGAGAAATTAACAATTACACAAGCTTAATACACTCCTTAATT
GAAGAATCGCAAAACCAGCAAGAAAAGAATGAACAAGAATTATTGGAATTAGATAAATGGGCAAGTTTGT
GGAATTGGTTTAACATAACAAATTGGCTGTGGTATATAAAATTATTCATAATGATAGTAGGAGGCTTGGT
AGGTTTAAGAATAGTTTTTGCTGTACTTTCTATAGTGAATAGAGTTAGGCAGGGATATTCACCATTATCG
TTTCAGACCCACCTCCCAACCCCGAGGGGACAATTCTCGACCTCGAGACAAATGGCAGTATTCATCCACA
ATTTTAAAAGAAAAGGGGGGATTGGGGGGTACAGTGCAGGGGAAAGAATAGTAGACATAATAGCAACAGA
CATACAAACTAAAGAATTACAAAAACAAATTACAAAAATTCAAAATTTTCGGGTTTATTACAGGGACAGC
AGAGATCCACTTTGGCCGCGAATCGATATGTTTTACTCCCTATCAGTGATAGAGAACGTATGAAGAGTTT
ACTCCCTATCAGTGATAGAGAACGTATGCAGACTTTACTCCCTATCAGTGATAGAGAACGTATAAGGAGT
TTACTCCCTATCAGTGATAGAGAACGTATGACCAGTTTACTCCCTATCAGTGATAGAGAACGTATCTACA
GTTTACTCCCTATCAGTGATAGAGAACGTATATCCAGTTTACTCCCTATCAGTGATAGAGAACGTATAAG
CTTTAGGCGTGTACGGTGGGCGCCTATAAAAGCAGAGCTCGTTTAGTGAACCGTCAGATCGCCTGGAGCA
ATTCCACAACACTTTTGTCTTATACCAACTTTCCGTACCACTTCCTACCCTCGTAAATAGAGCTAGCGCC
ACCATGGGCAAGCCCATCCCCAACCCCCTGCTGGGCCTGGACAGCACCGGTACCAAAGACAACACAGTGC
CTCTGAAGCTGATCGCCCTCCTGGCCAATGGAGAGTTCCACAGCGGCGAGCAGCTGGGCGAAACCCTGGG
CATGAGCAGAGCCGCTATCAACAAGCACATCCAGACCCTTCGCGACTGGGGCGTCGACGTGTTCAGCGTG
CCCGGCAAGGGCTACAGCCTGCCTGAGCCTATCCCCCTGCTGAACGCCAAGCAGATTCAGGGCCAGCTGG
AATTTAGAGCCACCACCCTGGAAAGAATCGAGAAGTCTTTTGTGATCACCGACCCCAGACTGCCTGATAA
TCCTATCATCTTCGTGTCTGATAGCTTCCTGCAGCTCACCGAGTATTCTCGGGAAGAGATCCTCGGAAGA
AATTGCAGATTCCTGCAGGGCCCAGAGACAGATAGAGCCACAGTGCGGAAGATCAGAGATGCCATCGACA
ACCAGACAGAGGTGACCGTGCAGCTGATCAACTACACCAAGTCCGGCAAAAAGTTCTGGAACGTTTTCCA
TCTCCAACCTATGAGAGACTACAAGGGCGACGTGCAGTACTTCATCGGAGTTCAGCTGGACGGCACCGAG
AGACTGCACGGCGCCGCAGAGCGGGAAGCTGTGTGCCTGGTCAAGAAGACCGCCTTCCAGATCGCCGTGG
CTGTGCTGCCCGTGGTGGACAGCACAAACCAGTACCTGCTGGACAGAATCGGCGAGCTGAAGTCCGGCGA
CGCTTGTATCGCCGAATACCAGCAGGCCGGCAGAGGCAGCAGAGGCCGGAAATGGTTCAGCCCCTTCGGC
GCCAACCTGTACCTGAGCATGTTTTGGCGGCTGAAAAGAGGCCCTGCCGCCACAGGCCTGGGCCCCGTGA
TAGGAATCGTGATGGCCGAGGCTCTGAGGAAGCTGGGTGTGGACAAAGTGCGGGTGAAGTGGCCTAACGA
CCTGTACCTGCAGGACAGAAAGCTGGCCGGCATCCTGGTGGAACTGGCTGGCATCACCGGCGACGCCGCT
CAGATTGTGATCGGCGCTGGCATCAATGTGGCCATGAGACGCGTGGAAGAGAGCGTGGTCAACCAGGGCT
GGATCACACTGCAAGAGGCCGGTGTGAACCTGGATAGGAACACCCTGGCCGCCACCCTGATCAGAGAGCT
GAGAGCCGCTCTGGAATTGTTTGAGCAGGAGGGCCTGGCCCCTTACCTGCCACGGTGGGAGAAACTGGAT
AACTTCATCAACAGGCCTGTGAAGCTGATCATCGGCGATAAGGAAATCCTGGGAATCAGCCGGGGCATCG
ACAAGCAGGGAGCCCTGCTGCTGGAACAAGATGGAGTGATTAAGCCTTGGATGGGCGGAGAAATCAGCCT
GCGGTCCGCCGAGAAGGGATCCCTGCAGCTGCCTCCCCTGGAGCGCCTGACCCTGGACTAATAGGGCCGA
ATTCAATCAACCTCTGGATTACAAAATTTGTGAAAGATTGACTGGTATTCTTAACTATGTTGCTCCTTTT
ACGCTATGTGGATACGCTGCTTTAATGCCTTTGTATCATGCTATTGCTTCCCGTATGGCTTTCATTTTCT
CCTCCTTGTATAAATCCTGGTTGCTGTCTCTTTATGAGGAGTTGTGGCCCGTTGTCAGGCAACGTGGCGT
GGTGTGCACTGTGTTTGCTGACGCAACCCCCACTGGTTGGGGCATTGCCACCACCTGTCAGCTCCTTTCC
GGGACTTTCGCTTTCCCCCTCCCTATTGCCACGGCGGAACTCATCGCCGCCTGCCTTGCCCGCTGCTGGA
CAGGGGCTCGGCTGTTGGGCACTGACAATTCCGTGGTGTTGTCGGGGAAATCATCGTCCTTTCCTTGGCT
GCTCGCCTGTGTTGCCACCTGGATTCTGCGCGGGACGTCCTTCTGCTACGTCCCTTCGGCCCTCAATCCA
GCGGACCTTCCTTCCCGCGGCCTGCTGCCGGCTCTGCGGCCTCTTCCGCGTCTTCGCCTTCGCCCTCAGA
CGAGTCGGATCTCCCTTTGGGCCGCCTCCCCGCCTGTCTGCAGATATCATCCGGGGTTGGGGTTGCGCCT
TTTCCAAGGCAGCCCTGGGTTTGCGCAGGGACGCGGCTGCTCTGGGCGTGGTTCCGGGAAACGCAGCGGC
GCCGACCCTGGGTCTCGCACATTCTTCACGTCCGTTCGCAGCGTCACCCGGATCTTCGCCGCTACCCTTG
TGGGCCCCCCGGCGACGCTTCCTGCTCCGCCCCTAAGTCGGGAAGGTTCCTTGCGGTTCGCGGCGTGCCG
GACGTGACAAACGGAAGCCGCACGTCTCACTAGTACCCTCGCAGACGGACAGCGCCAGGGAGCAATGGCA
GCGCGCCGACCGCGATGGGCTGTGGCCAATAGCGGCTGCTCAGCAGGGCGCGCCGAGAGCAGCGGCCGGG
AAGGGGCGGTGCGGGAGGCGGGGTGTGGGGCGGTAGTGTGGGCCCTGTTCCTGCCCGCGCGGTGTTCCGC
ATTCTGCAAGCCTCCGGAGCGCACGTCGGCAGTCGGCTCCCTCGTTGACCGAATCACCGACCTCTCTCCC
CAGCAATTCACCATGTCTAGACTGGACAAGAGCAAAGTCATAAACTCTGCTCTGGAATTACTCAATGGAG
TCGGTATCGAAGGCCTGACGACAAGGAAACTCGCTCAAAAGCTGGGAGTTGAGCAGCCTACCCTGTACTG
GCACGTGAAGAACAAGCGGGCCCTGCTCGATGCCCTGCCAATCGAGATGCTGGACAGGCATCATACCCAC
TCCTGCCCCCTGGAAGGCGAGTCATGGCAAGACTTTCTGCGGAACAACGCCAAGTCATACCGCTGTGCTC
TCCTCTCACATCGCGACGGGGCTAAAGTGCATCTCGGCACCCGCCCAACAGAGAAACAGTACGAAACCCT
GGAAAATCAGCTCGCGTTCCTGTGTCAGCAAGGCTTCTCCCTGGAGAACGCACTGTACGCTCTGTCCGCC
GTGGGCCACTTTACACTGGGCTGCGTATTGGAGGAACAGGAGCATCAAGTAGCAAAAGAGGAAAGAGAGA
CACCTACCACCGATTCTATGCCCCCACTTCTGAAACAAGCAATTGAGCTGTTCGACCGGCAGGGAGCCGA
ACCTGCCTTCCTTTTCGGCCTGGAACTAATCATATGTGGCCTGGAGAAACAGCTAAAGTGCGAAAGCGGC
GGGCCGACCGACGCCCTTGACGATTTTGACTTAGACATGCTCCCAGCCGATGCCCTTGACGACTTTGACC
TTGATATGCTGCCTGCTGACGCTCTTGACGATTTTGACCTTGACATGCTCCCCGGGGGAAGCGGAGCTAC
TAACTTCAGCCTGCTGAAGCAGGCTGGAGACGTGGAGGAGAACCCTGGACCTACCGAGTACAAGCCCACG
GTGCGCCTCGCCACCCGCGACGACGTCCCCCGGGCCGTACGCACCCTCGCCGCCGCGTTCGCCGACTACC
CCGCCACGCGCCACACCGTCGACCCGGACCGCCACATCGAGCGGGTCACCGAGCTGCAAGAACTCTTCCT
CACGCGCGTCGGGCTCGACATCGGCAAGGTGTGGGTCGCGGACGACGGCGCCGCGGTGGCGGTCTGGACC
ACGCCGGAGAGCGTCGAAGCGGGGGCGGTGTTCGCCGAGATCGGCCCGCGCATGGCCGAGTTGAGCGGTT
CCCGGCTGGCCGCGCAGCAACAGATGGAAGGCCTCCTGGCGCCGCACCGGCCCAAGGAGCCCGCGTGGTT
CCTGGCCACCGTCGGCGTCTCGCCCGACCACCAGGGCAAGGGTCTGGGCAGCGCCGTCGTGCTCCCCGGA
GTGGAGGCGGCCGAGCGCGCCGGGGTGCCCGCCTTCCTGGAGACCTCCGCGCCCCGCAACCTCCCCTTCT
ACGAGCGGCTCGGCTTCACCGTCACCGCCGACGTCGAGGTGCCCGAAGGACCGCGCACCTGGTGCATGAC
CCGCAAGCCCGGTGCCTAACTGTTTCGCCTCGGCGTCCGGACTAGAGGTACCTTTAAGACCAATGACTTA
CAAGGCAGCTGTAGATCTTAGCCACTTTTTAAAAGAAAAGGGGGGACTGGAAGGGCTAATTCACTCCCAA
CGAAGACAAGATCTGCTTTTTGCTTGTACTGGGTCTCTCTGGTTAGACCAGATCTGAGCCTGGGAGCTCT
CTGGCTAACTAGGGAACCCACTGCTTAAGCCTCAATAAAGCTTGCCTTGAGTGCTTCAAGTAGTGTGTGC
CCGTCTGTTGTGTGACTCTGGTAACTAGAGATCCCTCAGACCCTTTTAGTCAGTGTGGAAAATCTCTAGC
AGTAGTAGTTCATGTCATCTTATTATTCAGTATTTATAACTTGCAAAGAAATGAATATCAGAGAGTGAGA
GGAACTTGTTTATTGCAGCTTATAATGGTTACAAATAAAGCAATAGCATCACAAATTTCACAAATAAAGC
ATTTTTTTCACTGCATTCTAGTTGTGGTTTGTCCAAACTCATCAATGTATCTTATCATGTCTGGCTCTAG
CTATCCCGCCCCTAACTCCGCCCATCCCGCCCCTAACTCCGCCCAGTTCCGCCCATTCTCCGCCCCATGG
CTGACTAATTTTTTTTATTTATGCAGAGGCCGAGGCCGCCTCGGCCTCTGAGCTATTCCAGAAGTAGTGA
GGAGGCTTTTTTGGAGGCCTTTCAAATATGTATCCGCTCATGAGACAATAACCCTGATAAATGCTTCAAT
AATATTGAAAAAGGAAGAGTATGAGTATTCAACATTTCCGTGTCGCCCTTATTCCCTTTTTTGCGGCATT
TTGCCTTCCTGTTTTTGCTCACCCAGAAACGCTGGTGAAAGTAAAAGATGCTGAAGATCAGTTGGGTGCA
CGAGTGGGTTACATCGAACTGGATCTCAACAGCGGTAAGATCCTTGAGAGTTTTCGCCCCGAAGAACGTT
TTCCAATGATGAGCACTTTTAAAGTTCTGCTATGTGGCGCGGTATTATCCCGTATTGACGCCGGGCAAGA
GCAACTCGGTCGCCGCATACACTATTCTCAGAATGACTTGGTTGAGTACTCACCAGTCACAGAAAAGCAT
CTTACGGATGGCATGACAGTAAGAGAATTATGCAGTGCTGCCATAACCATGAGTGATAACACTGCGGCCA
ACTTACTTCTGACAACGATCGGAGGACCGAAGGAGCTAACCGCTTTTTTGCACAACATGGGGGATCATGT
AACTCGCCTTGATCGTTGGGAACCGGAGCTGAATGAAGCCATACCAAACGACGAGCGTGACACCACGATG
CCTGTAGCAATGGCAACAACGTTGCGCAAACTATTAACTGGCGAACTACTTACTCTAGCTTCCCGGCAAC
AATTAATAGACTGGATGGAGGCGGATAAAGTTGCAGGACCACTTCTGCGCTCGGCCCTTCCGGCTGGCTG
GTTTATTGCTGATAAATCTGGAGCCGGTGAGCGTGGGTCTCGCGGTATCATTGCAGCACTGGGGCCAGAT
GGTAAGCCCTCCCGTATCGTAGTTATCTACACGACGGGGAGTCAGGCAACTATGGATGAACGAAATAGAC
AGATCGCTGAGATAGGTGCCTCACTGATTAAGCATTGGTAACTGTCAGACCAAGTTTACTCATATATACT
TTAGATTGATTTAAAACTTCATTTTTAATTTAAAAGGATCTAGGTGAAGATCCTTTTTGATAATCTCATG
ACCAAAATCCCTTAACGTGAGTTTTCGTTCCACTGAGCGTCAGACCCCGTAGAAAAGATCAAAGGATCTT
CTTGAGATCCTTTTTTTCTGCGCGTAATCTGCTGCTTGCAAACAAAAAAACCACCGCTACCAGCGGTGGT
TTGTTTGCCGGATCAAGAGCTACCAACTCTTTTTCCGAAGGTAACTGGCTTCAGCAGAGCGCAGATACCA
AATACTGTTCTTCTAGTGTAGCCGTAGTTAGGCCACCACTTCAAGAACTCTGTAGCACCGCCTACATACC
TCGCTCTGCTAATCCTGTTACCAGTGGCTGCTGCCAGTGGCGATAAGTCGTGTCTTACCGGGTTGGACTC
AAGACGATAGTTACCGGATAAGGCGCAGCGGTCGGGCTGAACGGGGGGTTCGTGCACACAGCCCAGCTTG
GAGCGAACGACCTACACCGAACTGAGATACCTACAGCGTGAGCTATGAGAAAGCGCCACGCTTCCCGAAG
GGAGAAAGGCGGACAGGTATCCGGTAAGCGGCAGGGTCGGAACAGGAGAGCGCACGAGGGAGCTTCCAGG
GGGAAACGCCTGGTATCTTTATAGTCCTGTCGGGTTTCGCCACCTCTGACTTGAGCGTCGATTTTTGTGA
TGCTCGTCAGGGGGGCGGAGCCTATGGAAAAACGCCAGCAACGCGGCCTTTTTACGGTTCCTGGCCTTTT
GCTGGCCTTTTGCTCACATGTTCTTTCCTGCGTTATCCCCTGATTCTGTGGATAACCGTATTACCGCCTT
TGAGTGAGCTGATACCGCTCGCCGCAGCCGAACGACCGAGCGCAGCGAGTCAGTGAGCGAGGAAGCGGAA
GAGCGCCCAATACGCAAACCGCCTCTCCCCGCGCGTTGGCCGATTCATTAATGCAGCTGGCACGACAGGT
TTCCCGACTGGAAAGCGGGCAGTGAGCGCAACGCAATTAATGTGAGTTAGCTCACTCATTAGGCACCCCA
GGCTTTACACTTTATGCTTCCGGCTCGTATGTTGTGTGGAATTGTGAGCGGATAACAATTTCACACAGGA
AACAGCTATGACCATGATTACGCCAAGCGCGCAATTAACCCTCACTAAAGGGAACAAAAGCTGGAGCTGC
AAGC
Features (pLannotate 1.2.2; 27 found; start..end, strand, type, name):
      5..231     +  promoter       RSV promoter: Rous sarcoma virus enhancer/promoter
    232..412     +  LTR            5' LTR (truncated): truncated 5' long terminal repeat (LTR) from HIV-1
    459..584     +  misc_feature   HIV-1 Ψ: packaging signal of human immunodeficiency virus type 1
    568..931     +  CDS            HIV-1 gag (fragment): gag protein from human immunodeficiency virus 1; gag
   1077..1310    +  misc_feature   RRE: The Rev response element (RRE) of HIV-1 allows for Rev-dependent mRNA export from the nucleus to the cytoplasm.
   1687..1711    +  CDS            Rev (fragment): human immunodeficiency virus 1 (HIV-1) Rev protein; rev; enhances nuclear export of unspliced and incompletely spliced viral mRNAs
   1752..1869    +  misc_feature   cPPT/CTS: central polypurine tract and central termination sequence of HIV-1
   1922..2297    +  promoter       TRE3G promoter: 3rd-generation Tet-responsive promoter that can be activated by binding of Tet-On® 3G
   2617..2934    +  CDS            miniSOG: miniSOG is a basic (constitutively fluorescent) cyan fluorescent protein published in 2011, derived from Arabidopsis thaliana. It requires the cofactor flavin for fluorescence.
   3739..3765    +  CDS            NES: nuclear export signal from the HIV Rev protein (Fischer et al., 1995)
   3785..4373    +  misc_feature   WPRE: woodchuck hepatitis virus posttranscriptional regulatory element
   4393..4903    +  promoter       hPGK promoter: human phosphoglycerate kinase 1 promoter
   4913..5610    +  CDS            rtTA3 (fragment): reverse tetracycline transactivator 3 activates expression from Tet-responsive promoters in the presence of doxycycline
   5540..5650    +  CDS            VP48: 3 tandem repeats of the minimal activation domain of herpes simplex virus VP16 (Cheng et al., 2013)
   5723..6317    +  CDS            PuroR (fragment): puromycin N-acetyltransferase; pac from Streptomyces alboniger; confers resistance to puromycin
   6345..6416    +  CDS            nef (fragment): NEF_HV1Z2 - Experimental evidence at protein level: Swiss-Prot protein existence level 1. Extracellular Nef protein targets CD4(+) T-lymphocytes for apoptosis by interacting with CXCR4 surface receptors. From Human immunodeficiency virus type 1 group M subtype D (isolate Z2/CDC-Z34) (HIV-1).
   6418..6651    +  LTR            3' LTR (ΔU3): self-inactivating 3' long terminal repeat (LTR) from HIV-1
   6723..6844    +  polyA_signal   SV40 poly(A) signal: SV40 polyadenylation signal
   6884..7019    +  rep_origin     SV40 ori: SV40 origin of replication
   7027..7090    +  promoter       AmpR promoter: bla
   7091..7951    +  CDS            AmpR: β-lactamase; bla; confers resistance to ampicillin, carbenicillin, and related antibiotics
   8122..8710    +  rep_origin     ori: high-copy-number ColE1/pMB1/pBR322/pUC origin of replication
   8893..8985    +  CDS            lacI (fragment): lac repressor; lacI; The lac repressor binds to the lac operator to inhibit transcription in E. coli. This inhibition can be relieved by adding lactose or isopropyl-β-D-thiogalactopyranoside (IPTG).
   8998..9019    +  protein_bind   CAP binding site: CAP binding activates transcription in the presence of cAMP. E. coli catabolite activator protein
   9034..9064    +  promoter       lac promoter: promoter for the E. coli lac operon
   9072..9088    +  protein_bind   lac operator: The lac repressor binds to the lac operator to inhibit transcription in E. coli. This inhibition can be relieved by adding lactose or isopropyl-β-D-thiogalactopyranoside (IPTG). lac repressor encoded by lacI
   9133..9151    +  promoter       T3 promoter: promoter for bacteriophage T3 RNA polymerase
