[The description below was written by a language model from this plasmid's Addgene catalogue record and pLannotate feature annotations shown in this document.]
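Description:
V5-LOV-Turbo-NES is a doxycycline-inducible, self-inactivating HIV-1-based lentiviral vector built on the pCW backbone (about 9.2 kb in total) for expressing the light-regulated proximity-labeling enzyme LOV-Turbo in the cytosol of mammalian cells. It is propagated in E. coli through a high-copy ColE1/pUC-type origin with ampicillin resistance. The viral portion has a third-generation layout. An RSV promoter fused to a truncated 5' LTR drives genomic RNA production in packaging cells. It is followed by the Ψ packaging signal with a gag fragment, the RRE for Rev-dependent nuclear export, the cPPT/CTS, a WPRE to enhance transcript expression, and a ΔU3 3' LTR. An SV40 poly(A) signal and SV40 origin lie downstream of the 3' LTR.

The payload is a synthetic insert of roughly 1.4 kb placed under the TRE3G Tet-responsive promoter. It encodes LOV-Turbo, a light-regulated form of the biotin ligase TurboID, with an N-terminal V5 epitope tag for detection and a C-terminal nuclear export signal derived from HIV Rev that keeps the protein in the cytosol. The annotation software labels an internal segment of the insert as miniSOG. This most likely reflects homology to the LOV photosensory domain embedded in the enzyme, not a separate fluorescent reporter, and the TurboID and V5 portions are not annotated at all. Downstream of the WPRE, a human PGK promoter drives an rtTA3-type reverse Tet transactivator followed by a puromycin resistance gene. The element linking these two coding regions is not annotated. A single vector therefore supplies both the inducer-responsive activator and a marker for selecting stably transduced cells. The construct is intended for making cell lines in which doxycycline turns on enzyme expression and light then gates labeling activity, giving spatiotemporal control of proximity labeling in living cells.
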