Addgene plasmid #199545: V5-LOV-Turbo-NES
Purpose: expresses LOV-Turbo in the mammalian cytosol, lentiviral vector
Depositing lab: Alice Ting. Depositing organization: Stanford University. Publication: Engineered allostery in light-regulated LOV-Turbo enables precise spatiotemporal control of proximity labeling in living cells. Lee SY, Cheah JS, Zhao B, Xu C, Roh H, Kim CK, Cho KF, Udeshi ND, Carr SA, Ting AY. Nat Methods. 2023 May 15. doi: 10.1038/s41592-023-01880-5. PubMed 37188954.
Backbone
  Vector backbone: pCW
  Backbone size w/o insert (bp): 7716
  Total vector size (bp): 9174
  Modifications to backbone: TRE3G promoter
  Vector type: Mammalian Expression, Lentiviral
  Selectable markers: Puromycin
Growth in bacteria
  Bacterial resistance: Ampicillin, 100 μg/mL
  Growth temperature: 37°C
  Growth strain: NEB Stable
  Copy number: High Copy
Gene/Insert
  Gene/Insert name: LOV-Turbo (alt name: Light regulated TurboID)
  Species: Synthetic
  Insert size (bp): 1362
  Promoter: TRE3G
  Tag / fusion protein: V5 (N terminal on insert); NES (C terminal on insert)
  Cloning method: Gibson Cloning
  Sequencing primers: 5′ gcagagctcgtttagtgaaccg; 3′ aaagcagcgtatccacatagcg
Terms and licenses: Academic/Nonprofit Terms; Industry Terms: Not Available to Industry
Depositor comments: Please visit https://www.biorxiv.org/content/10.1101/2023.03.09.531939v1 for bioRxiv preprint.
How to cite: V5-LOV-Turbo-NES was a gift from Alice Ting (Addgene plasmid # 199545 ; http://n2t.net/addgene:199545 ; RRID:Addgene_199545)
